>Addgene plasmid #71087 | pFOSGE_CUS1B08 | depositor partial sequence | sequence record 127029 | insert
ATGTCCAACCAGGAGACCCAGGTTTCCAGCCTGCCGATGCCGCCGGAGCGGTACATCGCCAATTACACGG
ACGAGAATATCCGCCGCAACCGAGCGCCACGCCCACCGCCGCCGCCGGCGCAGCACGAAGTCTATAGCAT
GTTTGGCATCCAGTACAACAACGACGAGATGATCCGCAGCTTGGAGTCCCAGAATATTAAGCGACTGATC
CCCATCCATTTCGATCGGCGCAAGGAGCTCAAGAAGCTTAACCACTCCCTCTTGGTCAACTTCCTAGATC
TCATTGACTTTCTTATCCTGAATCCTGACAGCCCGCGGCGCACGGAAAAGATTGACGATATCAGTCTGCT
GTTCGTCAACATGCATCACCTCCTCAATGAATTTCGCCCACATCAGGCGAGGGAAACGCTGCGCGTCATG
ATGGAAATGCAGAAGCGGCAGCGCGTTGAGACCGCCGCCCGTTTCCAAAAGCACTTGGAACGTGTGCGCG
AGATCGTTAATACCGCCTTCTCAGCTCTGCCGGTTCTAGATGATGACGACGATAGCGGCGGAGCAAAGAT
TAAGACGGAGGTGGATCCGTTGGAGGCGAATGCGGCGGCCAAGAATGATCCCAGTTACCAGCACGATCGC
ATGTTGTGCAAGCTTGTGGACGCTATCGAG
