>Addgene plasmid #71087 | pFOSGE_CUS1B08 | addgene partial sequence | sequence record 130968 | M13-F20 5'-TGTAAAACGACGGCCAGT-3'
ATTTTATTTTGACTGATAGTGACCTGTTCGTTGCAACAAATTGATGAGCAATGCTTTTTTATAATGCCAA
CGTTTGTACAAAAAAGCAGGCTTCATGTCCAACCAGGAGACCCAGGTTTCCAGCCTGCCGATGCCGCCGG
AGCGGTACATCGCCAATTACACGGACGAGAATATCCGCCGCAACCGAGCGCCACGCCCACCGCCGCCGCC
GGCGCAGCACGAAGTCTATAGCATGTTTGGCATCCAGTACAACAACGACGAGATGATCCGCAGCTTGGAG
TCCCAGAATATTAAGCGACTGATCCCCATCCATTTCGATCGGCGCAAGGAGCTCAAGAAGCTTAACCACT
CCCTCTTGGTCAACTTCCTAGATCTCATTGACTTTCTTATCCTGAATCCTGACAGCCCGCGGCGCACGGA
AAAGATTGACGATATCAGTCTGCTGTTCGTCAACATGCATCACCTCCTCAATGAATTTCGCCCACATCAG
GCGAGGGAAACGCTGCGCGTCATGATGGAAATGCAGAAGCGGCAGCGCGTTGAGACCGCCGCCCGTTTCC
AAAAGCACTTGGAACGTGTGCGCGAGATCGTTAATACCGCCTTCTCAGCTCTGCCGGTTCTAGATGATGA
CGACGATAGCGGCGGAGCAAAGATTAAGACGGAGGTGGATCCGTTGGAGGCGAATGCGGCGGCCAAGAAT
