>Addgene plasmid #71087 | pFOSGE_CUS1B08 | addgene partial sequence | sequence record 130969 | M13-Rev 5'-CAGGAAACAGCTATGACC-3'
ATTTTATTTTGACTGATAGTGACCTGTTCGTTGCAACAAATTGATAAGCAATGCTTTCTTATAATGCCAA
CTTTGTACAAGAAAGCTGGGTCCTCGATAGCGTCCACAAGCTTGCACAACATGCGATCGTGCTGGTAACT
GGGATCATTCTTGGCCGCCGCATTCGCCTCCAACGGATCCACCTCCGTCTTAATCTTTGCTCCGCCGCTA
TCGTCGTCATCATCTAGAACCGGCAGAGCTGAGAAGGCGGTATTAACGATCTCGCGCACACGTTCCAAGT
GCTTTTGGAAACGGGCGGCGGTCTCAACGCGCTGCCGCTTCTGCATTTCCATCATGACGCGCAGCGTTTC
CCTCGCCTGATGTGGGCGAAATTCATTGAGGAGGTGATGCATGTTGACGAACAGCAGACTGATATCGTCA
ATCTTTTCCGTGCGCCGCGGGCTGTCAGGATTCAGGATAA
