[The description below was written by a language model from this plasmid's Addgene catalogue record.]
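Description:
pFOSGE_CUS1B08 is a Gateway entry clone built on the commercial pDONR221 donor backbone and carrying the coding region of Drosophila melanogaster MED7 (CG31390, also known as dTRAP34), a subunit of the Mediator transcriptional coactivator complex. The insert is recorded as about 660 bp and was introduced by Gateway recombination. In a pDONR221-derived entry clone, this normally means the insert replaces the donor vector's counter-selectable cassette and ends up flanked by attL recombination sites. The plasmid is maintained in standard E. coli cloning strains as a high-copy plasmid under kanamycin selection. M13 forward and reverse primer sites on either side of the cloning region allow the insert to be verified by sequencing.

As an entry vector, the construct has no promoter intended to drive MED7 expression in fly or other eukaryotic cells, and the record lists no tags, reporters or other regulatory elements. Whether the open reading frame retains a stop codon is also not stated. The clone's role is to act as a shuttle. An LR recombination reaction can transfer the MED7 sequence into any compatible Gateway destination vector, which then supplies the promoter, fusion partners and host-specific selection needed for a given experiment. The associated publication concerns the context-dependent regulatory functions of transcriptional regulators, which suggests that this clone belongs to a larger collection of Drosophila transcription factor and cofactor ORFs assembled for systematic functional testing. The record itself gives the purpose only as a Gateway entry clone. No feature table was provided, so element positions cannot be described beyond what the catalogue fields indicate.
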