Addgene plasmid #71087: pFOSGE_CUS1B08
Purpose: Gateway entry clone
Depositing lab: Alexander Stark. Depositing organization: Research Institute of Molecular Pathology (IMP). Publication: Transcriptional regulators form diverse groups with context-dependent regulatory functions. Stampfel G, Kazmar T, Frank O, Wienerroither S, Reiter F, Stark A. Nature. 2015 Nov 9. doi: 10.1038/nature15545. PubMed 26550828.
Backbone
  Vector backbone: pDONR221
  Backbone manufacturer: Invitrogen
  Backbone size w/o insert (bp): 4762
  Vector type: Gateway entry vector
Growth in bacteria
  Bacterial resistance: Kanamycin, 50 μg/mL
  Growth temperature: 37°C
  Growth strain: DH5alpha
  Copy number: High Copy
Gene/Insert
  Gene/Insert name: MED7 (alt names: FBgn0051390; CG31390, FBtr0082311)
  Species: D. melanogaster (fly)
  Insert size (bp): 660
  Entrez Gene: MED7 (a.k.a. CG31390, CG6529, dMED7, Dmel\CG31390, dTRAP34, Med7)
  Cloning method: Gateway Cloning
  Sequencing primers: 5′ M13-F20; 3′ M13R
Terms and licenses: Academic/Nonprofit Terms; Industry Terms: Not Available to Industry
How to cite: pFOSGE_CUS1B08 was a gift from Alexander Stark (Addgene plasmid # 71087 ; http://n2t.net/addgene:71087 ; RRID:Addgene_71087)
